Addgene plasmid #231540: pET28a-Pchi-HMG
Purpose: Expresses the HMG of Pchi Sox with a 6xHis tag for protein purification
Depositing lab: Ralf Jauch. Depositing organization: University of Hong Kong. Publication: The emergence of Sox and POU transcription factors predates the origins of animal stem cells. Gao Y, Tan DS, Girbig M, Hu H, Zhou X, Xie Q, Yeung SW, Lee KS, Ho SY, Cojocaru V, Yan J, Hochberg GKA, de Mendoza A, Jauch R. Nat Commun. 2024 Nov 14;15(1):9868. doi: 10.1038/s41467-024-54152-x. PubMed 39543096.
Backbone
  Vector backbone: pET28a
  Vector type: Bacterial Expression
Growth in bacteria
  Bacterial resistance: Kanamycin, 50 μg/mL
  Growth temperature: 37°C
  Growth strain: DH5alpha
  Growth instructions: The depositing lab uses Rosetta2 E. coli for protein expression and purification.
  Copy number: Low Copy
Gene/Insert
  Gene/Insert name: Sox HMG
  Species: Pigoraptor chileana
  Tag / fusion protein: 6xHis (N terminal on insert); 6xHis (C terminal on insert)
  Cloning method: Gene Synthesis
Terms and licenses: Academic/Nonprofit Terms; Industry Terms: Not Available to Industry
How to cite: pET28a-Pchi-HMG was a gift from Ralf Jauch (Addgene plasmid # 231540 ; http://n2t.net/addgene:231540 ; RRID:Addgene_231540)
