[The description below was written by a language model from this plasmid's Addgene catalogue record and pLannotate feature annotations shown in this document.]
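Description:
pET28a-Pchi-HMG is a bacterial expression plasmid of about 5.5 kb, built on the pET28a backbone, for producing the HMG DNA-binding domain of a Sox transcription factor from the unicellular eukaryote Pigoraptor chileana. The insert was made by gene synthesis. The plasmid is selected with kanamycin through an aminoglycoside phosphotransferase gene and replicates from a ColE1/pBR322-type origin. The adjacent rop gene and bom region are retained, consistent with its catalogue listing as low copy. An f1 origin is also present. The short tetracycline-resistance and AmpR promoter fragments in the annotation are backbone remnants rather than functional markers.

The expression cassette follows the standard pET layout: a T7 promoter immediately followed by a lac operator, the T7 gene 10 ribosome binding site, the coding region and a T7 terminator. A plasmid-borne lacI gene supplies repressor, so transcription stays off until induction with IPTG in a host that provides T7 RNA polymerase. The catalogue notes that the depositing lab uses a Rosetta2 strain for expression.

The open reading frame begins with an N-terminal 6xHis tag (annotated as a fragment of a composite His-containing tag) and a thrombin cleavage site. The roughly 230 bp HMG segment comes next. The annotation software labelled this segment as a fragment of rat Sry because of homology among HMG boxes, but the catalogue identifies it as the Pigoraptor Sox domain. A second His tag lies downstream, matching the recorded C-terminal 6xHis. The construct is intended for affinity purification of the recombinant HMG domain, and the record gives no further detail on downstream uses.
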