Features (pLannotate 1.2.2; 21 found; start..end, strand, type, name):
     12..440     +  rep_origin     f1 ori (sequence partly withheld): f1 bacteriophage origin of replication; arrow indicates direction of (+) strand synthesis
    493..550     +  promoter       AmpR promoter (fragment): bla
    559..1374    -  CDS            KanR: aminoglycoside phosphotransferase; aph(3')-Ia; confers resistance to kanamycin in bacteria or G418 (Geneticin®) in eukaryotes
   1496..2084    +  rep_origin     ori: high-copy-number ColE1/pMB1/pBR322/pUC origin of replication
   2270..2409    -  misc_feature   bom: basis of mobility region from pBR322
   2511..2702    -  CDS            rop: Rop protein, which maintains plasmids at low copy number; rop
   2719..3099    +  CDS            YPB1_ECOLX: Protein predicted: Swiss-Prot protein existence level 4. From Escherichia coli.
   3171..3462    -  CDS            TcR (fragment): tetracycline efflux protein; tet; confers resistance to tetracycline
   3477..3498    -  protein_bind   CAP binding site: CAP binding activates transcription in the presence of cAMP. E. coli catabolite activator protein
   3511..4593    -  CDS            lacI: lac repressor; lacI; The lac repressor binds to the lac operator to inhibit transcription in E. coli. This inhibition can be relieved by adding lactose or isopropyl-β-D-thiogalactopyranoside (IPTG).
   4594..4671    -  promoter       lacI promoter: lacI
   4679..4958    -  CDS            TcR (fragment): tetracycline efflux protein; tet; confers resistance to tetracycline
   4980..4998    +  promoter       T7 promoter: promoter for bacteriophage T7 RNA polymerase
   4999..5023    +  protein_bind   lac operator: The lac repressor binds to the lac operator to inhibit transcription in E. coli. This inhibition can be relieved by adding lactose or isopropyl-β-D-thiogalactopyranoside (IPTG). lac repressor encoded by lacI
   5038..5060    +  RBS            RBS: efficient ribosome binding site from bacteriophage T7 gene 10 (Olins and Rangwala, 1989)
   5079..5095    +  CDS            capTEV™ (fragment): composite tag for in vivo biotinylation, TEV protease cleavage, and 6xHis tagging
   5106..5123    +  CDS            thrombin site: thrombin recognition and cleavage site
   5133..5360    +  CDS            Sry (fragment): SRY_RAT - Also known as Tdf. Experimental evidence at protein level: Swiss-Prot protein existence level 1. Transcriptional regulator that controls a genetic switch in male development (PubMed:16996051, PubMed:16414182). It is necessary and sufficient for initiating male sex determination by directing the development of supporting cell precursors (pre-Sertoli cells) as Sertoli rather than granulosa cells (PubMed:16996051, PubMed:16414182). Involved in different aspects of gene regulation including promoter activation or repression (PubMed:16488877). Binds to the DNA consensus sequence 5'-[AT]AA
   5379..5396    +  CDS            9xHis (fragment): 9xHis affinity tag
   5406..5455    +  CDS            SET1 (fragment): solubility-enhancement tag derived from T7 phage gene 10B
   5463..5510    +  terminator     T7 terminator: transcription terminator for bacteriophage T7 RNA polymerase
>Addgene plasmid #231540 | pET28a-Pchi-HMG | addgene full sequence | sequence record 465598 | Addgene NGS Result
TGGCGAATGGG
[124 nt withheld, positions 12-135]
C
[91 nt withheld, positions 137-227]
A
[49 nt withheld, positions 229-277]
CCTTTGACGTTGGAGTCCACGTTCTTT
[37 nt withheld, positions 305-341]
ACCCTATCTCGGTCTATTCTTTTGATTTATAAGGGATTTTGCCGATTTCGGCCTATTGGTTAAAAAATGA
GCTGATTTAACAAAAATTTAACGCGAATTTTAACAAAATATTAACGCTTACAATTTAGGTGGCACTTTTC
GGGGAAATGTGCGCGGAACCCCTATTTGTTTATTTTTCTAAATACATTCAAATATGTATCCGCTCATGAA
TTAATTCTTAGAAAAACTCATCGAGCATCAAATGAAACTGCAATTTATTCATATCAGGATTATCAATACC
ATATTTTTGAAAAAGCCGTTTCTGTAATGAAGGAGAAAACTCACCGAGGCAGTTCCATAGGATGGCAAGA
TCCTGGTATCGGTCTGCGATTCCGACTCGTCCAACATCAATACAACCTATTAATTTCCCCTCGTCAAAAA
TAAGGTTATCAAGTGAGAAATCACCATGAGTGACGACTGAATCCGGTGAGAATGGCAAAAGTTTATGCAT
TTCTTTCCAGACTTGTTCAACAGGCCAGCCATTACGCTCGTCATCAAAATCACTCGCATCAACCAAACCG
TTATTCATTCGTGATTGCGCCTGAGCGAGACGAAATACGCGATCGCTGTTAAAAGGACAATTACAAACAG
GAATCGAATGCAACCGGCGCAGGAACACTGCCAGCGCATCAACAATATTTTCACCTGAATCAGGATATTC
TTCTAATACCTGGAATGCTGTTTTCCCGGGGATCGCAGTGGTGAGTAACCATGCATCATCAGGAGTACGG
ATAAAATGCTTGATGGTCGGAAGAGGCATAAATTCCGTCAGCCAGTTTAGTCTGACCATCTCATCTGTAA
CATCATTGGCAACGCTACCTTTGCCATGTTTCAGAAACAACTCTGGCGCATCGGGCTTCCCATACAATCG
ATAGATTGTCGCACCTGATTGCCCGACATTATCGCGAGCCCATTTATACCCATATAAATCAGCATCCATG
TTGGAATTTAATCGCGGCCTAGAGCAAGACGTTTCCCGTTGAATATGGCTCATAACACCCCTTGTATTAC
TGTTTATGTAAGCAGACAGTTTTATTGTTCATGACCAAAATCCCTTAACGTGAGTTTTCGTTCCACTGAG
CGTCAGACCCCGTAGAAAAGATCAAAGGATCTTCTTGAGATCCTTTTTTTCTGCGCGTAATCTGCTGCTT
GCAAACAAAAAAACCACCGCTACCAGCGGTGGTTTGTTTGCCGGATCAAGAGCTACCAACTCTTTTTCCG
AAGGTAACTGGCTTCAGCAGAGCGCAGATACCAAATACTGTCCTTCTAGTGTAGCCGTAGTTAGGCCACC
ACTTCAAGAACTCTGTAGCACCGCCTACATACCTCGCTCTGCTAATCCTGTTACCAGTGGCTGCTGCCAG
TGGCGATAAGTCGTGTCTTACCGGGTTGGACTCAAGACGATAGTTACCGGATAAGGCGCAGCGGTCGGGC
TGAACGGGGGGTTCGTGCACACAGCCCAGCTTGGAGCGAACGACCTACACCGAACTGAGATACCTACAGC
GTGAGCTATGAGAAAGCGCCACGCTTCCCGAAGGGAGAAAGGCGGACAGGTATCCGGTAAGCGGCAGGGT
CGGAACAGGAGAGCGCACGAGGGAGCTTCCAGGGGGAAACGCCTGGTATCTTTATAGTCCTGTCGGGTTT
CGCCACCTCTGACTTGAGCGTCGATTTTTGTGATGCTCGTCAGGGGGGCGGAGCCTATGGAAAAACGCCA
GCAACGCGGCCTTTTTACGGTTCCTGGCCTTTTGCTGGCCTTTTGCTCACATGTTCTTTCCTGCGTTATC
CCCTGATTCTGTGGATAACCGTATTACCGCCTTTGAGTGAGCTGATACCGCTCGCCGCAGCCGAACGACC
GAGCGCAGCGAGTCAGTGAGCGAGGAAGCGGAAGAGCGCCTGATGCGGTATTTTCTCCTTACGCATCTGT
GCGGTATTTCACACCGCAATGGTGCACTCTCAGTACAATCTGCTCTGATGCCGCATAGTTAAGCCAGTAT
ACACTCCGCTATCGCTACGTGACTGGGTCATGGCTGCGCCCCGACACCCGCCAACACCCGCTGACGCGCC
CTGACGGGCTTGTCTGCTCCCGGCATCCGCTTACAGACAAGCTGTGACCGTCTCCGGGAGCTGCATGTGT
CAGAGGTTTTCACCGTCATCACCGAAACGCGCGAGGCAGCTGCGGTAAAGCTCATCAGCGTGGTCGTGAA
GCGATTCACAGATGTCTGCCTGTTCATCCGCGTCCAGCTCGTTGAGTTTCTCCAGAAGCGTTAATGTCTG
GCTTCTGATAAAGCGGGCCATGTTAAGGGCGGTTTTTTCCTGTTTGGTCACTGATGCCTCCGTGTAAGGG
GGATTTCTGTTCATGGGGGTAATGATACCGATGAAACGAGAGAGGATGCTCACGATACGGGTTACTGATG
ATGAACATGCCCGGTTACTGGAACGTTGTGAGGGTAAACAACTGGCGGTATGGATGCGGCGGGACCAGAG
AAAAATCACTCAGGGTCAATGCCAGCGCTTCGTTAATACAGATGTAGGTGTTCCACAGGGTAGCCAGCAG
CATCCTGCGATGCAGATCCGGAACATAATGGTGCAGGGCGCTGACTTCCGCGTTTCCAGACTTTACGAAA
CACGGAAACCGAAGACCATTCATGTTGTTGCTCAGGTCGCAGACGTTTTGCAGCAGCAGTCGCTTCACGT
TCGCTCGCGTATCGGTGATTCATTCTGCTAACCAGTAAGGCAACCCCGCCAGCCTAGCCGGGTCCTCAAC
GACAGGAGCACGATCATGCGCACCCGTGGGGCCGCCATGCCGGCGATAATGGCCTGCTTCTCGCCGAAAC
GTTTGGTGGCGGGACCAGTGACGAAGGCTTGAGCGAGGGCGTGCAAGATTCCGAATACCGCAAGCGACAG
GCCGATCATCGTCGCGCTCCAGCGAAAGCGGTCCTCGCCGAAAATGACCCAGAGCGCTGCCGGCACCTGT
CCTACGAGTTGCATGATAAAGAAGACAGTCATAAGTGCGGCGACGATAGTCATGCCCCGCGCCCACCGGA
AGGAGCTGACTGGGTTGAAGGCTCTCAAGGGCATCGGTCGAGATCCCGGTGCCTAATGAGTGAGCTAACT
TACATTAATTGCGTTGCGCTCACTGCCCGCTTTCCAGTCGGGAAACCTGTCGTGCCAGCTGCATTAATGA
ATCGGCCAACGCGCGGGGAGAGGCGGTTTGCGTATTGGGCGCCAGGGTGGTTTTTCTTTTCACCAGTGAG
ACGGGCAACAGCTGATTGCCCTTCACCGCCTGGCCCTGAGAGAGTTGCAGCAAGCGGTCCACGCTGGTTT
GCCCCAGCAGGCGAAAATCCTGTTTGATGGTGGTTAACGGCGGGATATAACATGAGCTGTCTTCGGTATC
GTCGTATCCCACTACCGAGATATCCGCACCAACGCGCAGCCCGGACTCGGTAATGGCGCGCATTGCGCCC
AGCGCCATCTGATCGTTGGCAACCAGCATCGCAGTGGGAACGATGCCCTCATTCAGCATTTGCATGGTTT
GTTGAAAACCGGACATGGCACTCCAGTCGCCTTCCCGTTCCGCTATCGGCTGAATTTGATTGCGAGTGAG
ATATTTATGCCAGCCAGCCAGACGCAGACGCGCCGAGACAGAACTTAATGGGCCCGCTAACAGCGCGATT
TGCTGGTGACCCAATGCGACCAGATGCTCCACGCCCAGTCGCGTACCGTCTTCATGGGAGAAAATAATAC
TGTTGATGGGTGTCTGGTCAGAGACATCAAGAAATAACGCCGGAACATTAGTGCAGGCAGCTTCCACAGC
AATGGCATCCTGGTCATCCAGCGGATAGTTAATGATCAGCCCACTGACGCGTTGCGCGAGAAGATTGTGC
ACCGCCGCTTTACAGGCTTCGACGCCGCTTCGTTCTACCATCGACACCACCACGCTGGCACCCAGTTGAT
CGGCGCGAGATTTAATCGCCGCGACAATTTGCGACGGCGCGTGCAGGGCCAGACTGGAGGTGGCAACGCC
AATCAGCAACGACTGTTTGCCCGCCAGTTGTTGTGCCACGCGGTTGGGAATGTAATTCAGCTCCGCCATC
GCCGCTTCCACTTTTTCCCGCGTTTTCGCAGAAACGTGGCTGGCCTGGTTCACCACGCGGGAAACGGTCT
GATAAGAGACACCGGCATACTCTGCGACATCGTATAACGTTACTGGTTTCACATTCACCACCCTGAATTG
ACTCTCTTCCGGGCGCTATCATGCCATACCGCGAAAGGTTTTGCGCCATTCGATGGTGTCCGGGATCTCG
ACGCTCTCCCTTATGCGACTCCTGCATTAGGAAGCAGCCCAGTAGTAGGTTGAGGCCGTTGAGCACCGCC
GCCGCAAGGAATGGTGCATGCAAGGAGATGGCGCCCAACAGTCCCCCGGCCACGGGGCCTGCCACCATAC
CCACGCCGAAACAAGCGCTCATGAGCCCGAAGTGGCGAGCCCGATCTTCCCCATCGGTGATGTCGGCGAT
ATAGGCGCCAGCAACCGCACCTGTGGCGCCGGTGATGCCGGCCACGATGCGTCCGGCGTAGAGGATCGAG
ATCTCGATCCCGCGAAATTAATACGACTCACTATAGGGGAATTGTGAGCGGATAACAATTCCCCTCTAGA
AATAATTTTGTTTAACTTTAAGAAGGAGATATACCATGGGCAGCAGCCATCATCATCATCATCACAGCAG
CGGCCTGGTGCCGCGCGGCAGCCATATGTCCCACATTAAGCGTCCGATGAACTCCTTTATGGTATGGGCT
CAAATGATGCGCAAAGAGCTGACCCAGAAACATCCGGATCTGCATAATGCTGAGATCAGCAAACGCCTGG
GTGAAATGTGGAAGGAGCTGCCGGAGAGCGATAAACAGCCGTACGTTGAACGTGCGCAGGCCCTGAAACA
GCTGCATGAGCAGGAGTTCCCATATTACAAATATCGTCCGCGCCGTAAGTCCAGCTAAGTGCTCGAGCAC
CACCACCACCACCACTGAGATCCGGCTGCTAACAAAGCCCGAAAGGAAGCTGAGTTGGCTGCTGCCACCG
CTGAGCAATAACTAGCATAACCCCTTGGGGCCTCTAAACGGGTCTTGAGGGGTTTTTTGCTGAAAGGAGG
AACTATATCCGGAT
